>Addgene plasmid #17401 | pQCXIZ CMV/TO DEST (w321-2) | depositor full sequence | sequence record 8580 | Author sequence
TCCGCGTTACATAACTTACGGTAAATGGCCCGCCTGGCTGACCGCCCAACGACCCCCGCCCATTGACGTC
AATAATGACGTATGTTCCCATAGTAACGCCAATAGGGACTTTCCATTGACGTCAATGGGTGGAGTATTTA
CGGTAAACTGCCCACTTGGCAGTACATCAAGTGTATCATATGCCAAGTACGCCCCCTATTGACGTCAATG
ACGGTAAATGGCCCGCCTGGCATTATGCCCAGTACATGACCTTATGGGACTTTCCTACTTGGCAGTACAT
CTACGTATTAGTCATCGCTATTACCATGGTGATGCGGTTTTGGCAGTACATCAATGGGCGTGGATAGCGG
TTTGACTCACGGGGATTTCCAAGTCTCCACCCCATTGACGTCAATGGGAGTTTGTTTTGGCACCAAAATC
AACGGGACTTTCCAAAATGTCGTAACAACTCCGCCCCATTGACGCAAATGGGCGGTAGGCGTGTACGGTG
GGAGGTCTATATAAGCAGAGCTCAATAAAAGAGCCCACAACCCCTCACTCGGCGCGCCAGTCTTCCGATA
GACTGCGTCGCCCGGGTACCCGTATTCCCAATAAAGCCTCTTGCTGTTTGCATCCGAATCGTGGTCTCGC
TGTTCCTTGGGAGGGTCTCCTCTGAGTGATTGACTACCCACGACGGGGGTCTTTCATTTGGGGGCTCGTC
CGGGATTTGGAGACCCCTGCCCAGGGACCACCGACCCACCACCGGGAGGTAAGCTGGCCAGCAACTTATC
TGTGTCTGTCCGATTGTCTAGTGTCTATGTTTGATGTTATGCGCCTGCGTCTGTACTAGTTAGCTAACTA
GCTCTGTATCTGGCGGACCCGTGGTGGAACTGACGAGTTCTGAACACCCGGCCGCAACCCTGGGAGACGT
CCCAGGGACTTTGGGGGCCGTTTTTGTGGCCCGACCTGAGGAAGGGAGTCGATGTGGAATCCGACCCCGT
CAGGATATGTGGTTCTGGTAGGAGACGAGAACCTAAAACAGTTCCCGCCTCCGTCTGAATTTTTGCTTTC
GGTTTGGAACCGAAGCCGCGCGTCTTGTCTGCTGCAGCGCTGCAGCATCGTTCTGTGTTGTCTCTGTCTG
ACTGTGTTTCTGTATTTGTCTGAAAATTAGGGCCAGACTGTTACCACTCCCTTAAGTTTGACCTTAGGTC
ACTGGAAAGATGTCGAGCGGATCGCTCACAACCAGTCGGTAGATGTCAAGAAGAGACGTTGGGTTACCTT
CTGCTCTGCAGAATGGCCAACCTTTAACGTCGGATGGCCGCGAGACGGCACCTTTAACCGAGACCTCATC
ACCCAGGTTAAGATCAAGGTCTTTTCACCTGGCCCGCATGGACACCCAGACCAGGTCCCCTACATCGTGA
CCTGGGAAGCCTTGGCTTTTGACCCCCCTCCCTGGGTCAAGCCCTTTGTACACCCTAAGCCTCCGCCTCC
TCTTCCTCCATCCGCCCCGTCTCTCCCCCTTGAACCTCCTCGTTCGACCCCGCCTCGATCCTCCCTTTAT
CCAGCCCTCACTCCTTCTCTAGGCGCCGGAATTGAAGATCTGGGGGATCGATAAGCTTGGGAGTTCCGCG
TTACATAACTTACGGTAAATGGCCCGCCTGGCTGACCGCCCAACGACCCCCGCCCATTGACGTCAATAAT
GACGTATGTTCCCATAGTAACGCCAATAGGGACTTTCCATTGACGTCAATGGGTGGAGTATTTACGGTAA
ACTGCCCACTTGGCAGTACATCAAGTGTATCATATGCCAAGTACGCCCCCTATTGACGTCAATGACGGTA
AATGGCCCGCCTGGCATTATGCCCAGTACATGACCTTATGGGACTTTCCTACTTGGCAGTACATCTACGT
ATTAGTCATCGCTATTACCATGGTGATGCGGTTTTGGCAGTACATCAATGGGCGTGGATAGCGGTTTGAC
TCACGGGGATTTCCAAGTCTCCACCCCATTGACGTCAATGGGAGTTTGTTTTGGCACCAAAATCAACGGG
ACTTTCCAAAATGTCGTAACAACTCCGCCCCATTGACGCAAATGGGCGGTAGGCGTGTACGGTGGGAGGT
CTATATAAGCAGAGCTCTCCCTATCAGTGATAGAGATCTCCCTATCAGTGATAGAGATCGTCGACTAGTC
CAGTGTGGTGGAATTCTGCAGATATCAACAAGTTTGTACAAAAAAGCTGAACGAGAAACGTAAAATGATA
TAAATATCAATATATTAAATTAGATTTTGCATAAAAAACAGACTACATAATACTGTAAAACACAACATAT
CCAGTCACTATGGCGGCCGCATTAGGCACCCCAGGCTTTACACTTTATGCTTCCGGCTCGTATAATGTGT
GGATTTTGAGTTAGGATCCGGCGAGATTTTCAGGAGCTAAGGAAGCTAAAATGGAGAAAAAAATCACTGG
ATATACCACCGTTGATATATCCCAATGGCATCGTAAAGAACATTTTGAGGCATTTCAGTCAGTTGCTCAA
TGTACCTATAACCAGACCGTTCAGCTGGATATTACGGCCTTTTTAAAGACCGTAAAGAAAAATAAGCACA
AGTTTTATCCGGCCTTTATTCACATTCTTGCCCGCCTGATGAATGCTCATCCGGAATTCCGTATGGCAAT
GAAAGACGGTGAGCTGGTGATATGGGATAGTGTTCACCCTTGTTACACCGTTTTCCATGAGCAAACTGAA
ACGTTTTCATCGCTCTGGAGTGAATACCACGACGATTTCCGGCAGTTTCTACACATATATTCGCAAGATG
TGGCGTGTTACGGTGAAAACCTGGCCTATTTCCCTAAAGGGTTTATTGAGAATATGTTTTTCGTCTCAGC
CAATCCCTGGGTGAGTTTCACCAGTTTTGATTTAAACGTGGCCAATATGGACAACTTCTTCGCCCCCGTT
TTCACCATGGGCAAATATTATACGCAAGGCGACAAGGTGCTGATGCCGCTGGCGATTCAGGTTCATCATG
CCGTCTGTGATGGCTTCCATGTCGGCAGAATGCTTAATGAATTACAACAGTACTGCGATGAGTGGCAGGG
CGGGGCGTAAAGATCTGGATCCGGCTTACTAAAAGCCAGATAACAGTATGCGTATTTGCGCGCTGATTTT
TGCGGTATAAGAATATATACTGATATGTATACCCGAAGTATGTCAAAAAGAGGTGTGCTATGAAGCAGCG
TATTACAGTGACAGTTGACAGCGACAGCTATCAGTTGCTCAAGGCATATATGATGTCAATATCTCCGGTC
TGGTAAGCACAACCATGCAGAATGAAGCCCGTCGTCTGCGTGCCGAACGCTGGAAAGCGGAAAATCAGGA
AGGGATGGCTGAGGTCGCCCGGTTTATTGAAATGAACGGCTCTTTTGCTGACGAGAACAGGGACTGGTGA
AATGCAGTTTAAGGTTTACACCTATAAAAGAGAGAGCCGTTATCGTCTGTTTGTGGATGTACAGAGTGAT
ATTATTGACACGCCCGGGCGACGGATGGTGATCCCCCTGGCCAGTGCACGTCTGCTGTCAGATAAAGTCT
CCCGTGAACTTTACCCGGTGGTGCATATCGGGGATGAAAGCTGGCGCATGATGACCACCGATATGGCCAG
TGTGCCGGTCTCCGTTATCGGGGAAGAAGTGGCTGATCTCAGCCACCGCGAAAATGACATCAAAAACGCC
ATTAACCTGATGTTCTGGGGAATATAAATGTCAGGCTCCGTTATACACAGCCAGTCTGCAGGTCGACCAT
AGTGACTGGATATGTTGTGTTTTACAGTATTATGTAGTCTGTTTTTTATGCAAAATCTAATTTAATATAT
TGATATTTATATCATTTTACGTTTCTCGTTCAGCTTTCTTGTACAAAGTGGTTGATATCCAGCACAGTGG
CGGCCGCTCGAGTCTAGAGGGCCCGCGGTTCGAAGGTAAGCCTATCCCTAACCCTCTCCTCGGTCTCGAT
TCTACGCGTACCGGTAGGCCTCGTACGCTTAATTAACGGATCCGGAATTCCGCCCCTCTCCCTCCCCCCC
CCCTAACGTTACTGGCCGAAGCCGCTTGGAATAAGGCCGGTGTGCGTTTGTCTATATGTTATTTTCCACC
ATATTGCCGTCTTTTGGCAATGTGAGGGCCCGGAAACCTGGCCCTGTCTTCTTGACGAGCATTCCTAGGG
GTCTTTCCCCTCTCGCCAAAGGAATGCAAGGTCTGTTGAATGTCGTGAAGGAAGCAGTTCCTCTGGAAGC
TTCTTGAAGACAAACAACGTCTGTAGCGACCCTTTGCAGGCAGCGGAACCCCCCACCTGGCGACAGGTGC
CTCTGCGGCCAAAAGCCACGTGTATAAGATACACCTGCAAAGGCGGCACAACCCCAGTGCCACGTTGTGA
GTTGGATAGTTGTGGAAAGAGTCAAATGGCTCTCCTCAAGCGTATTCAACAAGGGGCTGAAGGATGCCCA
GAAGGTACCCCATTGTATGGGATCTGATCTGGGGCCTCGGTGCACATGCTTTACATGTGTTTAGTCGAGG
TTAAAAAACGTCTAGGCCCCCCGAACCACGGGGACGTGGTTTTCCTTTGAAAAACACGATGATAAGCTTG
CCACGGGGACGTGGTTTTCCTTTGAAAAACACGATGATAAGCTTGCCACAACCATGGCCAAGTTGACCAG
TGCCGTTCCGGTGCTCACCGCGCGCGACGTCGCCGGAGCGGTCGAGTTCTGGACCGACCGGCTCGGGTTC
TCCCGGGACTTCGTGGAGGACGACTTCGCCGGTGTGGTCCGGGACGACGTGACCCTGTTCATCAGCGCGG
TCCAGGACCAGGTGGTGCCGGACAACACCCTGGCCTGGGTGTGGGTGCGCGGCCTGGACGAGCTGTACGC
CGAGTGGTCGGAGGTCGTGTCCACGAACTTCCGGGACGCCTCCGGGCCGGCCATGACCGAGATCGGCGAG
CAGCCGTGGGGGCGGGAGTTCGCCCTGCGCGACCCGGCCGGCAACTGCGTGCACTTCGTGGCCGAGGAGC
AGGACTGACACGACCCGGACGGGACGCTCCTGCGCCTGATACAGAACGAATTGCTTGCAGGCATCTCATG
AGTGTGTCTTCCCGTTTTCCGCCTGAGGTCACTGCGTGGATGGAGCATCAGTGGTCCAGGCTCTAGTTTT
GACTCAACAATATCACCAGCTGAAGCCTATAGAGTACGAGCCATAGATAAAATAAAAGATTTTATTTAGT
CTCCAGAAAAAGGGGGGAATGAAAGACCCCACCTGTAGGTTTGGCAAGCTAGCTTAAGTAACGCCATTTT
GCAAGGCATGGAAAAATACATAACTGAGAATAGAGAAGTTCAGATCAAGGTCAGGAACAGATGGAACAGG
GTCGACCCTAGAGAACCATCAGATGTTTCCAGGGTGCCCCAAGGACCTGAAATGACCCTGTGCCTTATTT
GAACTAACCAATCAGTTCGCTTCTCGCTTCTGTTCGCGCGCTTCTGCTCCCCGAGCTCAATAAAAGAGCC
CACAACCCCTCACTCGGGGCGCCAGTCCTCCGATTGACTGAGTCGCCCGGGTACCCGTGTATCCAATAAA
CCCTCTTGCAGTTGCATCCGACTTGTGGTCTCGCTGTTCCTTGGGAGGGTCTCCTCTGAGTGATTGACTA
CCCGTCAGCGGGGGTCTTTCATTTGGGGGCTCGTCCGGGATCGGGAGACCCCTGCCCAGGGACCACCGAC
CCACCACCGGGAGGTAAGCTGGCTGCCTCGCGCGTTTCGGTGATGACGGTGAAAACCTCTGACACATGCA
GCTCCCGGAGACGGTCACAGCTTGTCTGTAAGCGGATGCCGGGAGCAGACAAGCCCGTCAGGGCGCGTCA
GCGGGTGTTGGCGGGTGTCGGGGCGCAGCCATGACCCAGTCACGTAGCGATAGCGGAGTGTAGATCCGGC
TGTGGAATGTGTGTCAGTTAGGGTGTGGAAAGTCCCCAGGCTCCCCAGCAGGCAGAAGTATGCAAAGCAT
GCATCTCAATTAGTCAGCAACCAGGTGTGGAAAGTCCCCAGGCTCCCCAGCAGGCAGAAGTATGCAAAGC
ATGCATCTCAATTAGTCAGCAACCATAGTCCCGCCCCTAACTCCGCCCATCCCGCCCCTAACTCCGCCCA
GTTCCGCCCATTCTCCGCCCCATGGCTGACTAATTTTTTTTATTTATGCAGAGGCCGAGGCCGCCTCGGC
CTCTGAGCTATTCCAGAAGTAGTGAGGAGGCTTTTTTGGAGGCCTAGGCTTTTGCAAAAAGCTTACTGGC
TTAACTATGCGGCATCAGAGCAGATTGTACTGAGAGTGCACCATATGCGGTGTGAAATACCGCACAGATG
CGTAAGGAGAAAATACCGCATCAGGCGCTCTTCCGCTTCCTCGCTCACTGACTCGCTGCGCTCGGTCGTT
CGGCTGCGGCGAGCGGTATCAGCTCACTCAAAGGCGGTAATACGGTTATCCACAGAATCAGGGGATAACG
CAGGAAAGAACATGTGAGCAAAAGGCCAGCAAAAGGCCAGGAACCGTAAAAAGGCCGCGTTGCTGGCGTT
TTTCCATAGGCTCCGCCCCCCTGACGAGCATCACAAAAATCGACGCTCAAGTCAGAGGTGGCGAAACCCG
ACAGGACTATAAAGATACCAGGCGTTTCCCCCTGGAAGCTCCCTCGTGCGCTCTCCTGTTCCGACCCTGC
CGCTTACCGGATACCTGTCCGCCTTTCTCCCTTCGGGAAGCGTGGCGCTTTCTCATAGCTCACGCTGTAG
GTATCTCAGTTCGGTGTAGGTCGTTCGCTCCAAGCTGGGCTGTGTGCACGAACCCCCCGTTCAGCCCGAC
CGCTGCGCCTTATCCGGTAACTATCGTCTTGAGTCCAACCCGGTAAGACACGACTTATCGCCACTGGCAG
CAGCCACTGGTAACAGGATTAGCAGAGCGAGGTATGTAGGCGGTGCTACAGAGTTCTTGAAGTGGTGGCC
TAACTACGGCTACACTAGAAGGACAGTATTTGGTATCTGCGCTCTGCTGAAGCCAGTTACCTTCGGAAAA
AGAGTTGGTAGCTCTTGATCCGGCAAACAAACCACCGCTGGTAGCGGTGGTTTTTTTGTTTGCAAGCAGC
AGATTACGCGCAGAAAAAAAGGATCTCAAGAAGATCCTTTGATCTTTTCTACGGGGTCTGACGCTCAGTG
GAACGAAAACTCACGTTAAGGGATTTTGGTCATGAGATTATCAAAAAGGATCTTCACCTAGATCCTTTTA
AATTAAAAATGAAGTTTTAAATCAATCTAAAGTATATATGAGTAAACTTGGTCTGACAGTTACCAATGCT
TAATCAGTGAGGCACCTATCTCAGCGATCTGTCTATTTCGTTCATCCATAGTTGCCTGACTCCCCGTCGT
GTAGATAACTACGATACGGGAGGGCTTACCATCTGGCCCCAGTGCTGCAATGATACCGCGAGACCCACGC
TCACCGGCTCCAGATTTATCAGCAATAAACCAGCCAGCCGGAAGGGCCGAGCGCAGAAGTGGTCCTGCAA
CTTTATCCGCCTCCATCCAGTCTATTAATTGTTGCCGGGAAGCTAGAGTAAGTAGTTCGCCAGTTAATAG
TTTGCGCAACGTTGTTGCCATTGCTGCAGGCATCGTGGTGTCACGCTCGTCGTTTGGTATGGCTTCATTC
AGCTCCGGTTCCCAACGATCAAGGCGAGTTACATGATCCCCCATGTTGTGCAAAAAAGCGGTTAGCTCCT
TCGGTCCTCCGATCGTTGTCAGAAGTAAGTTGGCCGCAGTGTTATCACTCATGGTTATGGCAGCACTGCA
TAATTCTCTTACTGTCATGCCATCCGTAAGATGCTTTTCTGTGACTGGTGAGTACTCAACCAAGTCATTC
TGAGAATAGTGTATGCGGCGACCGAGTTGCTCTTGCCCGGCGTCAACACGGGATAATACCGCGCCACATA
GCAGAACTTTAAAAGTGCTCATCATTGGAAAACGTTCTTCGGGGCGAAAACTCTCAAGGATCTTACCGCT
GTTGAGATCCAGTTCGATGTAACCCACTCGTGCACCCAACTGATCTTCAGCATCTTTTACTTTCACCAGC
GTTTCTGGGTGAGCAAAAACAGGAAGGCAAAATGCCGCAAAAAAGGGAATAAGGGCGACACGGAAATGTT
GAATACTCATACTCTTCCTTTTTCAATATTATTGAAGCATTTATCAGGGTTATTGTCTCATGAGCGGATA
CATATTTGAATGTATTTAGAAAAATAAACAAATAGGGGTTCCGCGCACATTTCCCCGAAAAGTGCCACCT
GACGTCTAAGAAACCATTATTATCATGACATTAACCTATAAAAATAGGCGTATCACGAGGCCCTTTCGTC
TTCAAGAATTAGCTTGGCCATTGCATACGTTGTATCCATATCATAATATGTACATTTATATTGGCTCATG
TCCAACATTACCGCCATGTTGACATTGATTATTGACTAGTTATTAATAGTAATCAATTACGGGGTCATTA
GTTCATAGCCCATATATGGAGT
Features (pLannotate 1.2.2; 30 found; start..end, strand, type, name):
    309..512     +  promoter       CMV promoter: human cytomegalovirus (CMV) immediate early promoter
    513..688     +  LTR            5' LTR (truncated): truncated long terminal repeat from Moloney murine sarcoma virus
    810..1084    +  misc_feature   MESV Ψ (fragment): packaging signal of murine embryonic stem cell virus
   1151..1567    +  CDS            gag (truncated): truncated Moloney murine leukemia virus (MMLV) gag gene lacking the start codon
   1609..1912    +  enhancer       CMV enhancer: human cytomegalovirus immediate early enhancer
   1913..2116    +  promoter       CMV promoter: human cytomegalovirus (CMV) immediate early promoter
   2118..2137    +  promoter       PLtetO-1 promoter (fragment): modified phage lambda PL promoter with tet operator sites (Lutz and Bujard, 1997)
   2139..2158    +  promoter       PLtetO-1 promoter (fragment): modified phage lambda PL promoter with tet operator sites (Lutz and Bujard, 1997)
   2198..2322    +  protein_bind   attR1: mutant version of attR; recombination site for the Gateway® LR reaction LR Clonase™
   2347..2377    +  promoter       lac UV5 promoter: E. coli lac promoter with an "up" mutation
   2402..2430    +  promoter       cat promoter (fragment): promoter of the E. coli cat gene encoding chloramphenicol acetyltransferase
   2431..3090    +  CDS            CmR: chloramphenicol acetyltransferase; cat; confers resistance to chloramphenicol
   3269..3427    +  CDS            ccdA (fragment): CCDA_ECO57 - Also known as H, letA. Experimental evidence at protein level: Swiss-Prot protein existence level 1. Antitoxin component of a type II toxin-antitoxin (TA) system which inhibits the post-segregational killing (PSK) of plasmid-free cells, also referred to as a plasmid addiction system. Binds to and blocks the activity of CcdB; will also remove bound CcdB protein from the CcdB-GyrA complex by forming a CcdA-CcdB complex, a process termed rejuvenation. Functions as a transcriptional corepressor for the ccdAB operon, repression also requires CcdB (By similarity). From Escherichia coli
   3432..3734    +  CDS            ccdB: CCDB_ECOLI - Also known as G, letB, letD. Experimental evidence at protein level: Swiss-Prot protein existence level 1. Toxic component of a type II toxin-antitoxin (TA) system, functioning in plasmid maintainence. Responsible for the post- segregational killing (PSK) of plasmid-free cells, also referred to as a plasmid addiction system. Half-life of over 2 hours. Cell killing by CcdB is accompanied by filamentation, defects in chromosome and plasmid segregation, defects in cell division, formation of anucleate cells, decreased DNA synthesis and plasmid loss. Interferes with the activity of DN
   3778..3902    -  protein_bind   attR2: mutant version of attR; recombination site for the Gateway® LR reaction LR Clonase™
   3955..3996    +  CDS            V5 tag: epitope tag from simian virus 5
   4043..4615    +  misc_feature   IRES: internal ribosome entry site (IRES) of the encephalomyocarditis virus (EMCV)
   4621..4660    +  misc_feature   IRES (fragment): internal ribosome entry site (IRES) of the encephalomyocarditis virus (EMCV)
   4674..5048    +  CDS            BleoR: antibiotic-binding protein; Sh ble from Streptoalloteichus hindustanus; confers resistance to bleomycin, phleomycin, and Zeocin™
   5052..5108    +  CDS            ble (fragment): BLE_KLEPN - Experimental evidence at protein level: Swiss-Prot protein existence level 1. Binding protein with a strong affinity to the bleomycin family of antibiotics. Binds to CL990; an antimitotic-antibiotic compound. From Klebsiella pneumoniae.
   5157..5226    +  CDS            env (fragment): murine leukemia virus gPr80 envelope polyprotein precursor; env; proteolytically cleaved into gp70SU and p15TM subunits
   5268..5693    +  LTR            3' LTR (ΔU3): self-inactivating 3' long terminal repeat (LTR) from Moloney murine leukemia virus
   5762..5802    +  CDS            rop (fragment): Rop protein, which maintains plasmids at low copy number; rop
   5904..5942    +  misc_feature   bom (fragment): basis of mobility region from pBR322
   5959..6288    +  promoter       SV40 promoter: SV40 enhancer and early promoter
   6294..6395    +  misc_feature   bom (fragment): basis of mobility region from pBR322
   6581..7169    -  rep_origin     ori: high-copy-number ColE1/pMB1/pBR322/pUC origin of replication
   7340..8200    -  CDS            AmpR: β-lactamase; bla; confers resistance to ampicillin, carbenicillin, and related antibiotics
   8201..8305    -  promoter       AmpR promoter: bla
   8491..308     +  enhancer       CMV enhancer (across the origin): human cytomegalovirus immediate early enhancer
