[The description below was written by a language model from this plasmid's Addgene catalogue record and pLannotate feature annotations shown in this document.]
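Description:
pQCXIZ CMV/TO DEST (w321-2) is an empty retroviral Gateway destination vector of 8,562 bp built on the pQCXIZ backbone, intended for stable, selectable expression of a gene of interest in mammalian cells. In bacteria it replicates from a high-copy ColE1/pUC-type origin and carries an ampicillin resistance gene on the backbone plus a chloramphenicol resistance gene inside the Gateway cassette. Because the cassette also encodes the gyrase toxin CcdB, the unrecombined plasmid must be maintained in a ccdB-tolerant strain.

The viral portion is a self-inactivating gammaretroviral design. A hybrid CMV enhancer/promoter fused to a truncated 5' LTR drives production of the genomic RNA in packaging cells. It is followed by the Ψ packaging signal with a truncated, start-codon-less gag segment, and the 3' LTR lacks U3, so LTR promoter activity is lost after integration. Expression in transduced cells therefore depends on the internal CMV enhancer/promoter, which is followed by two tet operator sites (annotated as PLtetO-1 fragments). This is the CMV/TO arrangement, which allows repression by Tet repressor and induction with tetracycline or doxycycline in cells that express TetR, and constitutive expression otherwise.

Downstream lies the attR1–CmR–ccdB–attR2 cassette, which an LR reaction replaces with the insert from an entry clone. A V5 epitope sequence sits just after attR2, positioned where it could tag an insert C-terminally if the reading frame is kept open, although the record does not state this. An EMCV IRES then links the transcript to the Sh ble gene, so Zeocin resistance is co-expressed with the insert from a single bicistronic mRNA. An SV40 promoter is also annotated in the backbone outside the LTRs.
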