Addgene plasmid #17401: pQCXIZ CMV/TO DEST (w321-2)
Purpose: (Empty Backbone) Retroviral Gateway destination vector, Expression, CMV/TO promoter, Zeo
Depositing lab: Eric Campeau & Paul Kaufman. Depositing organization: University of Massachusetts, Worcester. Publication: A versatile viral system for expression and depletion of proteins in mammalian cells. Campeau E, Ruhl VE, Rodier F, Smith CL, Rahmberg BL, Fuss JO, Campisi J, Yaswen P, Cooper PK, Kaufman PD.. PLoS One. 2009 Aug 6;4(8):e6529. 10.1371/journal.pone.0006529 PubMed 19657394.
Backbone
  Vector backbone: pQCXIZ
  Backbone size (bp): 8562
  Vector type: Mammalian Expression, Retroviral ; Destination vector
  Selectable markers: Zeocin
Growth in bacteria
  Bacterial resistance: Chloramphenicol and Ampicillin, 25 & 100 μg/mL
  Growth temperature: 37°C
  Growth strain: ccdB Survival
  Growth instructions: DB3.1 or ccDB survival, 37oC
  Copy number: High Copy
Gene/Insert
  Gene/Insert name: None
  Cloning method: Restriction Enzyme
  Sequencing primers: 5′ CMVforw
Terms and licenses: Academic/Nonprofit Terms; Industry Terms: Not Available to Industry
How to cite: pQCXIZ CMV/TO DEST (w321-2) was a gift from Eric Campeau & Paul Kaufman (Addgene plasmid # 17401 ; http://n2t.net/addgene:17401 ; RRID:Addgene_17401)
