>Addgene plasmid #17401 | pQCXIZ CMV/TO DEST (w321-2) | addgene partial sequence | sequence record 25895 | 17401 with pLXSN-5
ACTCCTTCTCTAGGCGCCGGAATTGAAGATCTGGGGGATCGATAAGCTTGGGAGTTCCGCTTACATAACT
TACGGTAAATGGCCCGCCTGGCTGACCGCCCAACGACCCCCGCCCATTGACGTCAATAATGACGTATGTT
CCCATAGTAACGCCAATAGGGACTTTCCATTGACGTCAATGGGTGGAGTATTTACGGTAAACTGCCCACT
TGGCAGTACATCAAGTGTATCATATGCCAAGTACGCCCCCTATTGACGTCAATGACGGTAAATGGCCCGC
CTGGCATTATGCCCAGTACATGACCTTATGGGACTTTCCTACTTGGCAGTACATCTACGTATTAGTCATC
GCTATTACCATGGTGATGCGGTTTTGGCAGTACATCAATGGGCGTGGATAGCGGTTTGACTCACGGGGAT
TTCCAAGTCTCCACCCCATTGACGTCAATGGGAGTTTGTTTTGGCACCAAAATCAACGGGACTTTCCAAA
ATGTCGTAACAACTCCGCCCCATTGACGCAAATGGGCGGTAGGCGTGTACGGTGGGAGGTCTATATAAGC
AGAGCTCTCCCTATCAGTGATAGAGATCTCCCTATCAGTGATAGAGATCGTCGACTAGTCCAGTGTGGTG
GAATTCTGCAGATATCAACAAGTTTGTAC
